Addgene plasmid #221949: ATP6 DdCBE C2
Purpose: Expresses mitochondrial cytosine base editor arm in mammalian cells
Depositing lab: Stephen Ekker. Depositing organization: Mayo Foundation for Medical Education and Research. Publication: Unconstrained Precision Mitochondrial Genome Editing with alphaDdCBEs. Castillo SR, Simone BW, Clark KJ, Devaux P, Ekker SC. Hum Gene Ther. 2024 Sep 24. doi: 10.1089/hum.2024.073. PubMed 39212664.
Backbone
  Vector backbone: pCMV
  Backbone size w/o insert (bp): 4717
  Vector type: Mammalian Expression, CRISPR
  Selectable markers: Blasticidin
Growth in bacteria
  Bacterial resistance: Ampicillin, 100 μg/mL
  Growth temperature: 30°C
  Growth strain: NEB Stable
  Copy number: High Copy
Gene/Insert
  Gene/Insert name: COX8A MTS-3xFLAG-TALE NT-T-ATP6 TALE C2 repeats-TALE CTD-DddAtox 1397N-UGI-ATP5B 3'UTR
  Species: Synthetic
  Insert size (bp): 2929
  Promoter: CMV
  Tag / fusion protein: 3xFLAG (N terminal on backbone)
  Cloning method: Golden Gate
  Sequencing primers: 5′ T7; 3′ ACACCCGCCGCGCTTAATGC
Terms and licenses: Academic/Nonprofit Terms; Industry Terms: Not Available to Industry
Depositor comments: 5' Cloning Site: BsmBI (Not Destroyed), 3' Cloning Site: BsmBI (Not Destroyed). Please visit https://www.biorxiv.org/content/10.1101/2024.05.13.593977v1 for bioRxiv preprint.
How to cite: ATP6 DdCBE C2 was a gift from Stephen Ekker (Addgene plasmid # 221949 ; http://n2t.net/addgene:221949 ; RRID:Addgene_221949)
