[The description below was written by a language model from this plasmid's Addgene catalogue record and pLannotate feature annotations shown in this document.]
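Description:
ATP6 DdCBE C2 is a pCMV-based mammalian expression plasmid of about 7.6 kb that encodes one arm of a split, TALE-guided mitochondrial cytosine base editor (DdCBE) directed at the mitochondrial ATP6 gene. It is propagated in E. coli through a high-copy ColE1/pUC-type origin with ampicillin resistance (AmpR), and it also carries an f1 origin. For selection in mammalian cells, an SV40 promoter (paired with a bacterial EM7 promoter) drives the blasticidin S deaminase gene, followed by an SV40 polyadenylation signal. Short bleomycin-resistance fragments annotated after BSD appear to be backbone remnants rather than a functional marker.

The synthetic insert is transcribed from the CMV enhancer/promoter, and a T7 promoter lies just upstream of the coding region. The open reading frame begins with the COX8A mitochondrial targeting sequence, which directs import of the protein into the mitochondrial matrix, followed by a 3xFLAG tag for detection. Next come the TALE N-terminal domain, the ATP6 "C2" repeat array that specifies the DNA target, and the TALE C-terminal domain. The repeat array was installed by Golden Gate cloning between BsmBI sites that are retained, and it corresponds to an unannotated gap in the feature table. The TALE is fused to the 1397N half of the split DddA toxin deaminase and to a uracil glycosylase inhibitor (UGI), which protects the deaminated base from excision repair. According to the record, an ATP5B 3'UTR closes the cassette, although it is not annotated. Because the DddAtox half is inactive alone, this arm is presumably co-expressed with a partner carrying the complementary half, so that double-stranded DNA deaminase activity is reconstituted at the target site for C-to-T editing of mitochondrial DNA.
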