Features (pLannotate 1.2.2; 26 found; start..end, strand, type, name):
     28..80      -  misc_feature   bom (fragment): basis of mobility region from pBR322
    235..614     +  enhancer       CMV enhancer: human cytomegalovirus immediate early enhancer
    615..818     +  promoter       CMV promoter: human cytomegalovirus (CMV) immediate early promoter
    814..847     +  LTR            5' LTR (truncated) (fragment): truncated 5' long terminal repeat (LTR) from HIV-1
    863..881     +  promoter       T7 promoter: promoter for bacteriophage T7 RNA polymerase
    910..993     +  CDS            COX8A (fragment): COX8A_HUMAN - Also known as COX8, COX8L. Experimental evidence at protein level: Swiss-Prot protein existence level 1. Component of the cytochrome c oxidase, the last enzyme in the mitochondrial electron transport chain which drives oxidative phosphorylation. The respiratory chain contains 3 multisubunit complexes succinate dehydrogenase (complex II, CII), ubiquinol- cytochrome c oxidoreductase (cytochrome b-c1 complex, complex III, CIII) and cytochrome c oxidase (complex IV, CIV), that cooperate to transfer electrons derived from NADH and succinate to molecular oxygen, creating an electrochem
    994..1059    +  CDS            3xFLAG: three tandem FLAG® epitope tags, followed by an enterokinase cleavage site
   1072..1578    +  CDS            avrXa10 (fragment): AVX10_XANOO - Experimental evidence at protein level: Swiss-Prot protein existence level 1. Avirulence protein. Induces the hypersensitive response (HR)in rice plants carrying the resistance gene Xa10. Activity depends on the presence of the core repeat domains; replacement with repeat domains from other proteins (AvrBs3 of X.euvesicatoria (AC P14727) or AvrXa7 of this organism) does not elicit the HR. Probably acts as a transcription factor in its host plant (rice) to induce plant resistance or disease. From Xanthomonas oryzae pv. oryzae.
   2965..3084    +  CDS            avrBs3 (fragment): AVRB3_XANEU - Experimental evidence at protein level: Swiss-Prot protein existence level 1. Avirulence protein. Acts as a transcription factor in C.annuum plants. In susceptible plants lacking the Bs3 resistance gene induces expression of a number of genes, including genes homologous to a family of auxin-induced genes, alpha-expansin genes, pectate lyase, anthocyanidin glucoside rhamnosyl transferase and at least one transcription factor, UPA20. Their expression leads to plant hypertrophy in mesophyll cells, probably mainly mediated by UPA20 (PubMed:17962565). In resistant plants induces the h
   3085..3420    +  CDS            dddA (fragment): DDDA_BURC1 - Experimental evidence at protein level: Swiss-Prot protein existence level 1. Toxic component of a toxin-immunity protein module, which functions as a cellular contact-dependent growth inhibition (CDI) system. CDI modules allow bacteria to communicate with and inhibit the growth of closely related neighboring bacteria in a contact-dependent fashion. Bacteria that have this module inhibit or kill bacteria without it, giving them a growth advantage. Probably specifically inhibited by cognate immunity protein DddI (Probable). The C-terminal 163 residue fragment has double-stranded DN
   3430..3678    +  CDS            UGI: UNGI_BPPB2 - Experimental evidence at protein level: Swiss-Prot protein existence level 1. This protein binds specifically and reversibly to the host uracil-DNA glycosylase, preventing removal of uracil residues from PBS2 DNA by the host uracil-excision repair system. From Bacillus phage PBS2 (Bacteriophage PBS2).
   3836..3857    +  promoter       SV40 promoter (fragment): SV40 enhancer and early promoter
   3878..4306    +  rep_origin     f1 ori (sequence partly withheld): f1 bacteriophage origin of replication; arrow indicates direction of (+) strand synthesis
   4320..4649    +  promoter       SV40 promoter: SV40 enhancer and early promoter
   4697..4744    +  promoter       EM7 promoter: synthetic bacterial promoter&nbsp
   4763..5161    +  CDS            BSD: blasticidin S deaminase; Aspergillus terreus BSD; confers resistance to blasticidin
   5162..5189    +  CDS            BleoR (fragment): antibiotic-binding protein; Sh ble from Streptoalloteichus hindustanus; confers resistance to bleomycin, phleomycin, and Zeocin™
   5199..5324    +  CDS            ble (fragment): BLE_KLEPN - Experimental evidence at protein level: Swiss-Prot protein existence level 1. Binding protein with a strong affinity to the bleomycin family of antibiotics. Binds to CL990; an antimitotic-antibiotic compound. From Klebsiella pneumoniae.
   5319..5440    +  polyA_signal   SV40 poly(A) signal: SV40 polyadenylation signal
   5513..5529    -  protein_bind   lac operator: The lac repressor binds to the lac operator to inhibit transcription in E. coli. This inhibition can be relieved by adding lactose or isopropyl-β-D-thiogalactopyranoside (IPTG). lac repressor encoded by lacI
   5537..5567    -  promoter       lac promoter: promoter for the E. coli lac operon
   5582..5603    -  protein_bind   CAP binding site: CAP binding activates transcription in the presence of cAMP. E. coli catabolite activator protein
   5616..5708    -  CDS            lacI (fragment): lac repressor; lacI; The lac repressor binds to the lac operator to inhibit transcription in E. coli. This inhibition can be relieved by adding lactose or isopropyl-β-D-thiogalactopyranoside (IPTG).
   5891..6479    -  rep_origin     ori: high-copy-number ColE1/pMB1/pBR322/pUC origin of replication
   6650..7510    -  CDS            AmpR: β-lactamase; bla; confers resistance to ampicillin, carbenicillin, and related antibiotics
   7511..7615    -  promoter       AmpR promoter: bla
>Addgene plasmid #221949 | ATP6 DdCBE C2 | addgene full sequence | sequence record 438546 | Addgene NGS Result
GACGGATCGGGAGATCTCCCGATCCCCTATGGTGCACTCTCAGTACAATCTGCTCTGATGCCGCATAGTT
AAGCCAGTATCTGCTCCCTGCTTGTGTGTTGGAGGTCGCTGAGTAGTGCGCGAGCAAAATTTAAGCTACA
ACAAGGCAAGGCTTGACCGACAATTGCATGAAGAATCTGCTTAGGGTTAGGCGTTTTGCGCTGCTTCGCG
ATGTACGGGCCAGATATACGCGTTGACATTGATTATTGACTAGTTATTAATAGTAATCAATTACGGGGTC
ATTAGTTCATAGCCCATATATGGAGTTCCGCGTTACATAACTTACGGTAAATGGCCCGCCTGGCTGACCG
CCCAACGACCCCCGCCCATTGACGTCAATAATGACGTATGTTCCCATAGTAACGCCAATAGGGACTTTCC
ATTGACGTCAATGGGTGGAGTATTTACGGTAAACTGCCCACTTGGCAGTACATCAAGTGTATCATATGCC
AAGTACGCCCCCTATTGACGTCAATGACGGTAAATGGCCCGCCTGGCATTATGCCCAGTACATGACCTTA
TGGGACTTTCCTACTTGGCAGTACATCTACGTATTAGTCATCGCTATTACCATGGTGATGCGGTTTTGGC
AGTACATCAATGGGCGTGGATAGCGGTTTGACTCACGGGGATTTCCAAGTCTCCACCCCATTGACGTCAA
TGGGAGTTTGTTTTGGCACCAAAATCAACGGGACTTTCCAAAATGTCGTAACAACTCCGCCCCATTGACG
CAAATGGGCGGTAGGCGTGTACGGTGGGAGGTCTATATAAGCAGAGCTCTCTGGCTAACTAGAGAACCCA
CTGCTTACTGGCTTATCGAAATTAATACGACTCACTATAGGGAGACCCAAGCTGGCTAGCACCATGGCCT
CCGTTCTGACCCCGCTGCTGCTGCGTGGCCTGACCGGCTCCGCTCGTCGTCTGCCAGTTCCGCGTGCGAA
AATCCATTCCCTGGACTACAAAGACCATGACGGTGATTATAAAGATCATGACATCGATTACAAGGATGAC
GATGACAAGATGGACATCGCGGATCTGCGTACCCTGGGTTACAGCCAGCAGCAGCAGGAGAAGATCAAGC
CAAAGGTGCGCAGCACCGTGGCCCAGCACCATGAAGCTCTGGTGGGTCACGGCTTCACCCACGCGCACAT
CGTGGCTCTGAGCCAGCACCCAGCCGCGCTGGGTACCGTGGCCGTGAAATATCAGGACATGATTGCTGCC
CTGCCAGAGGCTACCCATGAAGCGATTGTGGGTGTGGGCAAGCAGTGGAGCGGTGCTCGTGCGCTGGAGG
CCCTGCTGACCGTGGCCGGTGAACTGCGTGGCCCGCCGCTGCAGCTGGATACCGGCCAGCTGCTGAAAAT
CGCGAAACGTGGCGGTGTGACCGCTGTGGAAGCTGTGCATGCCTGGCGTAATGCTCTGACCGGTGCCCCC
CTGAACCTGACCCCGGACCAAGTGGTGGCTATCGCCAGCAACATTGGCGGCAAGCAAGCGCTCGAAACGG
TGCAGCGGCTGTTGCCGGTGCTGTGCCAGGACCATGGCCTGACCCCGGACCAAGTGGTGGCTATCGCCAG
CAACATTGGCGGCAAGCAAGCGCTCGAAACGGTGCAGCGGCTGTTGCCGGTGCTGTGCCAGGACCATGGC
CTGACCCCGGACCAAGTGGTGGCTATCGCCAGCAACGGTGGCGGCAAGCAAGCGCTCGAAACGGTGCAGC
GGCTGTTGCCGGTGCTGTGCCAGGACCATGGCCTGACCCCGGACCAAGTGGTGGCTATCGCCAGCAACAT
TGGCGGCAAGCAAGCGCTCGAAACGGTGCAGCGGCTGTTGCCGGTGCTGTGCCAGGACCATGGCCTGACC
CCGGACCAAGTGGTGGCTATCGCCAGCAACAATGGCGGCAAGCAAGCGCTCGAAACGGTGCAGCGGCTGT
TGCCGGTGCTGTGCCAGGACCATGGCCTGACCCCGGACCAAGTGGTGGCTATCGCCAGCAACATTGGCGG
CAAGCAAGCGCTCGAAACGGTGCAGCGGCTGTTGCCGGTGCTGTGCCAGGACCATGGCCTGACCCCGGAC
CAAGTGGTGGCTATCGCCAGCAACAATGGCGGCAAGCAAGCGCTCGAAACGGTGCAGCGGCTGTTGCCGG
TGCTGTGCCAGGACCATGGCCTCACACCCGATCAGGTCGTGGCTATCGCCAGCAACAATGGCGGCAAGCA
AGCGCTCGAAACGGTGCAGCGGCTGTTGCCGGTGCTGTGCCAGGACCATGGCCTGACCCCGGACCAAGTG
GTGGCTATCGCCAGCAACAATGGCGGCAAGCAAGCGCTCGAAACGGTGCAGCGGCTGTTGCCGGTGCTGT
GCCAGGACCATGGCCTGACCCCGGACCAAGTGGTGGCTATCGCCAGCAACAATGGCGGCAAGCAAGCGCT
CGAAACGGTGCAGCGGCTGTTGCCGGTGCTGTGCCAGGACCATGGCCTGACCCCGGACCAAGTGGTGGCT
ATCGCCAGCAACAATGGCGGCAAGCAAGCGCTCGAAACGGTGCAGCGGCTGTTGCCGGTGCTGTGCCAGG
ACCATGGCCTGACCCCGGACCAAGTGGTGGCTATCGCCAGCAACATTGGCGGCAAGCAAGCGCTCGAAAC
GGTGCAGCGGCTGTTGCCGGTGCTGTGCCAGGACCATGGCCTGACCCCGGACCAAGTGGTGGCTATCGCC
AGCAACATTGGCGGCAAGCAAGCGCTCGAAACGGTGCAGCGGCTGTTGCCGGTGCTGTGCCAGGACCATG
GCCTGACCCCGGACCAAGTGGTGGCTATCGCCAGCAACATTGGCGGCAAGCAAGCGCTCGAAACGGTGCA
GCGGCTGTTGCCGGTGCTGTGCCAGGACCATGGCCTGACCCCGGACCAAGTGGTGGCTATCGCCAGCAAC
GGTGGCGGCAAGCAAGCGCTCGAAAGCATTGTGGCCCAGCTGAGCCGGCCTGATCCGGCGTTGGCCGCGT
TGACCAACGATCACCTGGTGGCCCTGGCCTGCCTGGGCGGTCGTCCGGCCCTGGATGCGGTGAAGAAAGG
CCTGGGTGGATCCGGCAGCTACGCCCTGGGTCCGTATCAGATTAGCGCCCCGCAGCTGCCAGCTTACAAT
GGTCAGACCGTGGGTACCTTCTACTATGTGAACGACGCGGGCGGTCTGGAGAGCAAGGTGTTTAGCAGCG
GCGGTCCAACCCCGTACCCAAACTATGCCAATGCCGGTCATGTGGAGGGTCAGAGCGCCCTGTTCATGCG
TGATAACGGCATCAGCGAGGGTCTGGTGTTCCACAACAACCCGGAAGGCACCTGCGGTTTTTGCGTGAAC
ATGACCGAGACCCTGCTGCCGGAAAACGCGAAAATGACCGTGGTGCCGCCGGAAGGTTCTGGCGGCTCAA
CTAATCTGAGCGACATCATTGAGAAGGAGACTGGGAAACAGCTGGTCATTCAGGAGTCCATCCTGATGCT
GCCTGAGGAGGTGGAGGAAGTGATCGGCAACAAGCCAGAGTCTGACATCCTGGTGCACACCGCCTACGAC
GAGTCCACAGATGAGAATGTGATGCTGCTGACCTCTGACGCCCCCGAGTATAAGCCTTGGGCCCTGGTCA
TCCAGGATTCTAACGGCGAGAATAAGATCAAGATGCTGTGATAAGGGGTCTTTGTCCTCTGTACTGTCTC
TCTCCTTGCCCCTAACCCAAAAAGCTTCATTTTTCTGTGTAGGCTGCACAAGAGCCTTGATTGAAGATAT
ATTCTTTCTGAACAGTATTTAAGGTTTCCAATAAAATGTACACCCCTCAGAACTTCTGAGGCGGAAAGAA
CCAGCTGGGGCTCTAGGGGGTATCCCC
[124 nt withheld, positions 3878-4001]
C
[91 nt withheld, positions 4003-4093]
A
[49 nt withheld, positions 4095-4143]
CCTTTGACGTTGGAGTCCACGTTCTTT
[37 nt withheld, positions 4171-4207]
ACCCTATCTCGGTCTATTCTTTTGATTTATAAGGGATTTTGCCGATTTCGGCCTATTGGTTAAAAAATGA
GCTGATTTAACAAAAATTTAACGCGAATTAATTCTGTGGAATGTGTGTCAGTTAGGGTGTGGAAAGTCCC
CAGGCTCCCCAGCAGGCAGAAGTATGCAAAGCATGCATCTCAATTAGTCAGCAACCAGGTGTGGAAAGTC
CCCAGGCTCCCCAGCAGGCAGAAGTATGCAAAGCATGCATCTCAATTAGTCAGCAACCATAGTCCCGCCC
CTAACTCCGCCCATCCCGCCCCTAACTCCGCCCAGTTCCGCCCATTCTCCGCCCCATGGCTGACTAATTT
TTTTTATTTATGCAGAGGCCGAGGCCGCCTCTGCCTCTGAGCTATTCCAGAAGTAGTGAGGAGGCTTTTT
TGGAGGCCTAGGCTTTTGCAAAAAGCTCCCGGGAGCTTGTATATCCATTTTCGGATCTGATCAGCACGTG
TTGACAATTAATCATCGGCATAGTATATCGGCATAGTATAATACGACAAGGTGAGGAACTAAACCATGGC
CAAGCCTTTGTCTCAAGAAGAATCCACCCTCATTGAAAGAGCAACGGCTACAATCAACAGCATCCCCATC
TCTGAAGACTACAGCGTCGCCAGCGCAGCTCTCTCTAGCGACGGCCGCATCTTCACTGGTGTCAATGTAT
ATCATTTTACTGGGGGACCTTGTGCAGAACTCGTGGTGCTGGGCACTGCTGCTGCTGCGGCAGCTGGCAA
CCTGACTTGTATCGTCGCGATCGGAAATGAGAACAGGGGCATCTTGAGCCCCTGCGGACGGTGCCGACAG
GTGCTTCTCGATCTGCATCCTGGGATCAAAGCCATAGTGAAGGACAGTGATGGACAGCCGACGGCAGTTG
GGATTCGTGAATTGCTGCCCTCTGGTTATGTGTGGGAGGGCTAAGCACTTCGTGGCCGAGGAGCAGGACT
GACACGTGCTACGAGATTTCGATTCCACCGCCGCCTTCTATGAAAGGTTGGGCTTCGGAATCGTTTTCCG
GGACGCCGGCTGGATGATCCTCCAGCGCGGGGATCTCATGCTGGAGTTCTTCGCCCACCCCAACTTGTTT
ATTGCAGCTTATAATGGTTACAAATAAAGCAATAGCATCACAAATTTCACAAATAAAGCATTTTTTTCAC
TGCATTCTAGTTGTGGTTTGTCCAAACTCATCAATGTATCTTATCATGTCTGTATACCGTCGACCTCTAG
CTAGAGCTTGGCGTAATCATGGTCATAGCTGTTTCCTGTGTGAAATTGTTATCCGCTCACAATTCCACAC
AACATACGAGCCGGAAGCATAAAGTGTAAAGCCTGGGGTGCCTAATGAGTGAGCTAACTCACATTAATTG
CGTTGCGCTCACTGCCCGCTTTCCAGTCGGGAAACCTGTCGTGCCAGCTGCATTAATGAATCGGCCAACG
CGCGGGGAGAGGCGGTTTGCGTATTGGGCGCTCTTCCGCTTCCTCGCTCACTGACTCGCTGCGCTCGGTC
GTTCGGCTGCGGCGAGCGGTATCAGCTCACTCAAAGGCGGTAATACGGTTATCCACAGAATCAGGGGATA
ACGCAGGAAAGAACATGTGAGCAAAAGGCCAGCAAAAGGCCAGGAACCGTAAAAAGGCCGCGTTGCTGGC
GTTTTTCCATAGGCTCCGCCCCCCTGACGAGCATCACAAAAATCGACGCTCAAGTCAGAGGTGGCGAAAC
CCGACAGGACTATAAAGATACCAGGCGTTTCCCCCTGGAAGCTCCCTCGTGCGCTCTCCTGTTCCGACCC
TGCCGCTTACCGGATACCTGTCCGCCTTTCTCCCTTCGGGAAGCGTGGCGCTTTCTCATAGCTCACGCTG
TAGGTATCTCAGTTCGGTGTAGGTCGTTCGCTCCAAGCTGGGCTGTGTGCACGAACCCCCCGTTCAGCCC
GACCGCTGCGCCTTATCCGGTAACTATCGTCTTGAGTCCAACCCGGTAAGACACGACTTATCGCCACTGG
CAGCAGCCACTGGTAACAGGATTAGCAGAGCGAGGTATGTAGGCGGTGCTACAGAGTTCTTGAAGTGGTG
GCCTAACTACGGCTACACTAGAAGAACAGTATTTGGTATCTGCGCTCTGCTGAAGCCAGTTACCTTCGGA
AAAAGAGTTGGTAGCTCTTGATCCGGCAAACAAACCACCGCTGGTAGCGGTGGTTTTTTTGTTTGCAAGC
AGCAGATTACGCGCAGAAAAAAAGGATCTCAAGAAGATCCTTTGATCTTTTCTACGGGGTCTGACGCTCA
GTGGAACGAAAACTCACGTTAAGGGATTTTGGTCATGAGATTATCAAAAAGGATCTTCACCTAGATCCTT
TTAAATTAAAAATGAAGTTTTAAATCAATCTAAAGTATATATGAGTAAACTTGGTCTGACAGTTACCAAT
GTTTAATCAGTGAGGCACCTATCTCAGCGATCTGTCTATTTCGTTCATCCATAGTTGCCTGACTCCCCGT
CGTGTAGATAACTACGATACGGGAGGGCTTACCATCTGGCCCCAGTGCTGCAATGATACCGCGAGACCCA
CGCTCACCGGCTCCAGATTTATCAGCAATAAACCAGCCAGCCGGAAGGGCCGAGCGCAGAAGTGGTCCTG
CAACTTTATCCGCCTCCATCCAGTCTATTAATTGTTGCCGGGAAGCTAGAGTAAGTAGTTCGCCAGTTAA
TAGTTTGCGCAACGTTGTTGCCATTGCTACAGGCATCGTGGTGTCACGCTCGTCGTTTGGTATGGCTTCA
TTCAGCTCCGGTTCCCAACGATCAAGGCGAGTTACATGATCCCCCATGTTGTGCAAAAAAGCGGTTAGCT
CCTTCGGTCCTCCGATCGTTGTCAGAAGTAAGTTGGCCGCAGTGTTATCACTCATGGTTATGGCAGCACT
GCATAATTCTCTTACTGTCATGCCATCCGTAAGATGCTTTTCTGTGACTGGTGAGTACTCAACCAAGTCA
TTCTGAGAATAGTGTATGCGGCGACCGAGTTGCTCTTGCCCGGCGTCAATACGGGATAATACCGCGCCAC
ATAGCAGAACTTTAAAAGTGCTCATCATTGGAAAACGTTCTTCGGGGCGAAAACTCTCAAGGATCTTACC
GCTGTTGAGATCCAGTTCGATGTAACCCACTCGTGCACCCAACTGATCTTCAGCATCTTTTACTTTCACC
AGCGTTTCTGGGTGAGCAAAAACAGGAAGGCAAAATGCCGCAAAAAAGGGAATAAGGGCGACACGGAAAT
GTTGAATACTCATACTCTTCCTTTTTCAATATTATTGAAGCATTTATCAGGGTTATTGTCTCATGAGCGG
ATACATATTTGAATGTATTTAGAAAAATAAACAAATAGGGGTTCCGCGCACATTTCCCCGAAAAGTGCCA
CCTGACGTC
