>Addgene plasmid #221949 | ATP6 DdCBE C2 | depositor partial sequence | sequence record 434605 | Partial
ATGGCCTCCGTTCTGACCCCGCTGCTGCTGCGTGGCCTGACCGGCTCCGCTCGTCGTCTGCCAGTTCCGC
GTGCGAAAATCCATTCCCTGGACTACAAAGACCATGACGGTGATTATAAAGATCATGACATCGATTACAA
GGATGACGATGACAAGATGGACATCGCGGATCTGCGTACCCTGGGTTACAGCCAGCAGCAGCAGGAGAAG
ATCAAGCCAAAGGTGCGCAGCACCGTGGCCCAGCACCATGAAGCTCTGGTGGGTCACGGCTTCACCCACG
CGCACATCGTGGCTCTGAGCCAGCACCCAGCCGCGCTGGGTACCGTGGCCGTGAAATATCAGGACATGAT
TGCTGCCCTGCCAGAGGCTACCCATGAAGCGATTGTGGGTGTGGGCAAGCAGTGGAGCGGTGCTCGTGCG
CTGGAGGCCCTGCTGACCGTGGCCGGTGAACTGCGTGGCCCGCCGCTGCAGCTGGATACCGGCCAGCTGC
TGAAAATCGCGAAACGTGGCGGTGTGACCGCTGTGGAAGCTGTGCATGCCTGGCGTAATGCTCTGACCGG
TGCCCCCCTGAACCTGACCCCGGACCAAGTGGTGGCTATCGCCAGCAACATTGGCGGCAAGCAAGCGCTC
GAAACGGTGCAGCGGCTGTTGCCGGTGCTGTGCCAGGACCATGGCCTGACCCCGGACCAAGTGGTGGCTA
TCGCCAGCAACATTGGCGGCAAGCAAGCGCTCGAAACGGTGCAGCGGCTGTTGCCGGTGCTGTGCCAGGA
CCATGGCCTGACCCCGGACCAAGTGGTGGCTATCGCCAGCAACGGTGGCGGCAAGCAAGCGCTCGAAACG
GTGCAGCGGCTGTTGCCGGTGCTGTGCCAGGACCATGGCCTGACCCCGGACCAAGTGGTGGCTATCGCCA
GCAACATTGGCGGCAAGCAAGCGCTCGAAACGGTGCAGCGGCTGTTGCCGGTGCTGTGCCAGGACCATGG
CCTGACCCCGGACCAAGTGGTGGCTATCGCCAGCAACAATGGCGGCAAGCAAGCGCTCGAAACGGTGCAG
CGGCTGTTGCCGGTGCTGTGCCAGGACCATGGCCTGACCCCGGACCAAGTGGTGGCTATCGCCAGCAACA
TTGGCGGCAAGCAAGCGCTCGAAACGGTGCAGCGGCTGTTGCCGGTGCTGTGCCAGGACCATGGCCTGAC
CCCGGACCAAGTGGTGGCTATCGCCAGCAACAATGGCGGCAAGCAAGCGCTCGAAACGGTGCAGCGGCTG
TTGCCGGTGCTGTGCCAGGACCATGGCCTCACACCCGATCAGGTCGTGGCTATCGCCAGCAACAATGGCG
GCAAGCAAGCGCTCGAAACGGTGCAGCGGCTGTTGCCGGTGCTGTGCCAGGACCATGGCCTGACCCCGGA
CCAAGTGGTGGCTATCGCCAGCAACAATGGCGGCAAGCAAGCGCTCGAAACGGTGCAGCGGCTGTTGCCG
GTGCTGTGCCAGGACCATGGCCTGACCCCGGACCAAGTGGTGGCTATCGCCAGCAACAATGGCGGCAAGC
AAGCGCTCGAAACGGTGCAGCGGCTGTTGCCGGTGCTGTGCCAGGACCATGGCCTGACCCCGGACCAAGT
GGTGGCTATCGCCAGCAACAATGGCGGCAAGCAAGCGCTCGAAACGGTGCAGCGGCTGTTGCCGGTGCTG
TGCCAGGACCATGGCCTGACCCCGGACCAAGTGGTGGCTATCGCCAGCAACATTGGCGGCAAGCAAGCGC
TCGAAACGGTGCAGCGGCTGTTGCCGGTGCTGTGCCAGGACCATGGCCTGACCCCGGACCAAGTGGTGGC
TATCGCCAGCAACATTGGCGGCAAGCAAGCGCTCGAAACGGTGCAGCGGCTGTTGCCGGTGCTGTGCCAG
GACCATGGCCTGACCCCGGACCAAGTGGTGGCTATCGCCAGCAACATTGGCGGCAAGCAAGCGCTCGAAA
CGGTGCAGCGGCTGTTGCCGGTGCTGTGCCAGGACCATGGCCTGACCCCGGACCAAGTGGTGGCTATCGC
CAGCAACGGTGGCGGCAAGCAAGCGCTCGAAAGCATTGTGGCCCAGCTGAGCCGGCCTGATCCGGCGTTG
GCCGCGTTGACCAACGATCACCTGGTGGCCCTGGCCTGCCTGGGCGGTCGTCCGGCCCTGGATGCGGTGA
AGAAAGGCCTGGGTGGATCCGGCAGCTACGCCCTGGGTCCGTATCAGATTAGCGCCCCGCAGCTGCCAGC
TTACAATGGTCAGACCGTGGGTACCTTCTACTATGTGAACGACGCGGGCGGTCTGGAGAGCAAGGTGTTT
AGCAGCGGCGGTCCAACCCCGTACCCAAACTATGCCAATGCCGGTCATGTGGAGGGTCAGAGCGCCCTGT
TCATGCGTGATAACGGCATCAGCGAGGGTCTGGTGTTCCACAACAACCCGGAAGGCACCTGCGGTTTTTG
CGTGAACATGACCGAGACCCTGCTGCCGGAAAACGCGAAAATGACCGTGGTGCCGCCGGAAGGTTCTGGC
GGCTCAACTAATCTGAGCGACATCATTGAGAAGGAGACTGGGAAACAGCTGGTCATTCAGGAGTCCATCC
TGATGCTGCCTGAGGAGGTGGAGGAAGTGATCGGCAACAAGCCAGAGTCTGACATCCTGGTGCACACCGC
CTACGACGAGTCCACAGATGAGAATGTGATGCTGCTGACCTCTGACGCCCCCGAGTATAAGCCTTGGGCC
CTGGTCATCCAGGATTCTAACGGCGAGAATAAGATCAAGATGCTGTGATAAGGGGTCTTTGTCCTCTGTA
CTGTCTCTCTCCTTGCCCCTAACCCAAAAAGCTTCATTTTTCTGTGTAGGCTGCACAAGAGCCTTGATTG
AAGATATATTCTTTCTGAACAGTATTTAAGGTTTCCAATAAAATGTACACCCCTCAGAA
